>Addgene plasmid #16152 | pM2AH + mSlo1 | addgene partial sequence | sequence record 22553 | Slo1-R 5'-acaaccaggactctgccagt-3'
ATATACCCCTGCCCAGNTCCTTCACAGAATGTCATCCAGCCGACCTCGGCTGCCACCACCTCCTCTTTTT
CGTCCACTGGCTTGAGAGTACCATCTGCCTGGCTGGAGCCATTGTTTATCTTCTGGGCCTCCTTCGTCTT
GCCCCCGCAGTGGCAGCAAACGGTCCACAGGTACTTGAGCGTCCGCCAGAGCAAGATGATGAAGAGGCCC
CCGAAGAAAGTCACCATGGAGGAGGCCAAGAAAGCCCACCACATGCGTTGGCCCCGGCTGTCGCACGGCA
CCTCCATGGTCACCGGTATGATGAGCGCATCCATCTTGGGATCGATTCTGCCAAAGTTGAGCGTTTATTC
TGAGCTTCTGCAAAAAGAACAAGAAGCTCGAGGGGCCCTTAAGATCCGGATCTCCCTCTCCTCCAACCAC
CCTTGGAACGTCTTCCAGGGCTGCGGGGGAGAAGTCCGAGCTCGTCAGCTCCTTCTCTGGCCCGCCCAGA
TAGTCCCCAGATCTGAGCCTATTGATCGATCGTTCACAGGACAAGACACAACAGACAAGACAAACGCCGG
CCGGCTTGCCTCCCGGTGGTGGGTCGGTGGTCCCTGGGCAGGGGTCTCCCGATCCCGGACGAGCCCCCAA
ATGAAAGACCCCCANAGAGGGGGTAGTCAATCACTTAGNAGGTGACCCTCCCAAGGAACAGCGAGACCAC
AAGTCGGATGCAACTGCAAGAGGGTTTATTGGATATACGGGTACCCGGGCGACTCAGTCANTCGGAAGAC
TGGCGCGCCGAGTGANGGGTTGTGGC
