[The description below was written by a language model from this plasmid's Addgene catalogue record.]
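Description:
pM2AH + mSlo1 is a mammalian expression plasmid built on the pM2-AH backbone (recorded as roughly 10 kb without insert) that carries the mouse Kcnma1 cDNA, also known as mSlo1. This gene encodes the pore-forming alpha subunit of the large-conductance, calcium-activated "maxi-K" or BK potassium channel (KCa1.1). The insert is about 4.7 kb, corresponds to the mouse reference transcript with no recorded mutation, and was placed between XhoI and NotI sites. Both sites remain intact, so the cDNA can be excised or swapped by restriction digestion. No epitope tags or fusion partners are listed.

The plasmid is propagated in E. coli under ampicillin selection. Its copy number is recorded as unknown and the bacterial origin of replication is not specified. For mammalian cells it carries a neomycin resistance marker, which permits G418 selection of stably transfected lines in addition to transient expression. The record does not state which promoter drives the channel cDNA or which polyadenylation signal is used, and no feature table is available to show the other regulatory elements of the backbone.

The construct is suited to heterologous expression of the mouse BK channel alpha subunit in cultured mammalian cells. Likely applications, inferred from the insert rather than stated in the record, include electrophysiological study of voltage- and calcium-dependent gating, pharmacology, and co-expression with auxiliary subunits. It is associated with the work that originally described mSlo as a complex mouse gene encoding maxi calcium-activated potassium channels.
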