Addgene plasmid #16152: pM2AH + mSlo1
Depositing lab: Larry Salkoff. Depositing organization: Washington University in Saint Louis. Publication: mSlo, a complex mouse gene encoding "maxi" calcium-activated potassium channels. Butler A, Tsunoda S, McCobb DP, Wei A, Salkoff L. Science. 1993 Jul 9. 261(5118):221-4. 10.1126/science.7687074 PubMed 7687074.
Backbone
  Vector backbone: pM2-AH
  Backbone size w/o insert (bp): 10000
  Vector type: Mammalian Expression
  Selectable markers: Neomycin (select with G418)
Growth in bacteria
  Bacterial resistance: Ampicillin, 100 μg/mL
  Growth temperature: 37°C
  Growth strain: DH5alpha
  Copy number: Unknown
Gene/Insert
  Gene/Insert name: Mus musculus potassium large conductance calcium-activated channel (alt names: mSlo1; GeneID:16531; MGI:99923)
  Species: M. musculus (mouse)
  Insert size (bp): 4740
  Mutation: N/A
  GenBank ID: NM_010610
  Entrez Gene: Kcnma1 (a.k.a. 5730414M22Rik, BKCA alpha, BKCa, KCa1.1, MaxiK, Slo, Slo1, k(VCA)alpha, mSlo, mSlo1, slo-alpha)
  Cloning method: Restriction Enzyme; 5′ cloning site Xho1 (not destroyed); 3′ cloning site Not1 (not destroyed)
  Sequencing primers: 5′ N/A; 3′ N/a
Terms and licenses: Academic/Nonprofit Terms; Industry Terms: Not Available to Industry
How to cite: pM2AH + mSlo1 was a gift from Larry Salkoff (Addgene plasmid # 16152 ; http://n2t.net/addgene:16152 ; RRID:Addgene_16152)
